Addgene plasmid #154105: pcDNA3-sACE2v2(732)-IgG1
Purpose: Mammalian expression plasmid for dimeric soluble ACE2 high affinity variant 2 (IgG1-Fc fusion)
Depositing lab: Erik Procko. Depositing organization: University of Illinois at Urbana-Champaign. Publication: Engineering human ACE2 to optimize binding to the spike protein of SARS coronavirus 2. Chan KK, Dorosky D, Sharma P, Abbasi SA, Dye JM, Kranz DM, Herbert AS, Procko E. Science. 2020 Sep 4;369(6508):1261-1265. doi: 10.1126/science.abc0870. Epub 2020 Aug 4. PubMed 32753553.
Backbone
  Vector backbone: pcDNA3.1(+)
  Backbone manufacturer: Invitrogen
  Backbone size w/o insert (bp): 5332
  Total vector size (bp): 8236
  Vector type: Mammalian Expression
  Selectable markers: Neomycin (select with G418)
Growth in bacteria
  Bacterial resistance: Ampicillin, 100 μg/mL
  Growth temperature: 37°C
  Growth strain: DH5alpha
  Copy number: High Copy
Gene/Insert
  Gene/Insert name: Angiotensin-converting enzyme 2 (alt names: ACE2; peptidyl-dipeptidase A)
  Species: H. sapiens (human)
  Insert size (bp): 2904
  Mutation: Extracellular, soluble protease and neck domains (a.a. M1-G732) with mutations T27Y, L79T, N330Y, A386L
  GenBank ID: NM_021804.1
  Entrez Gene: ACE2 (a.k.a. ACEH)
  Promoter: CMV
  Tag / fusion protein: Fc region of human IgG1 (C terminal on insert)
  Cloning method: Restriction Enzyme; 5′ cloning site NheI (not destroyed); 3′ cloning site XhoI (not destroyed)
  Sequencing primers: 5′ CMV-fwd; 3′ BGH-rev
Terms and licenses: Academic/Nonprofit Terms; Industry Terms: Not Available to Industry
Depositor comments: Please visit https://www.biorxiv.org/content/10.1101/2020.03.16.994236v1 for BioRxiv preprint.
How to cite: pcDNA3-sACE2v2(732)-IgG1 was a gift from Erik Procko (Addgene plasmid # 154105 ; http://n2t.net/addgene:154105 ; RRID:Addgene_154105)
