[The description below was written by a language model from this plasmid's Addgene catalogue record and pLannotate feature annotations shown in this document.]
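Description:
pcDNA3-sACE2v2(732)-IgG1 is a mammalian expression plasmid built on the Invitrogen pcDNA3.1(+) backbone, about 8.2 kb in total, for producing a secreted, dimeric form of an engineered human ACE2 receptor. In bacteria it is maintained through a high-copy ColE1/pUC-type origin with ampicillin selection from the β-lactamase gene. An f1 origin is also present. For mammalian cells the backbone supplies a neomycin phosphotransferase cassette driven by the SV40 early promoter and ended by an SV40 polyadenylation signal, which allows G418 selection of stable transfectants.

The payload is cloned between NheI and XhoI sites downstream of the CMV immediate early enhancer and promoter, and transcripts terminate at the bovine growth hormone polyadenylation signal. A T7 promoter lies just upstream of the open reading frame. The insert encodes residues M1 to G732 of human ACE2, covering the extracellular protease and neck domains without the membrane anchor, so the native N-terminus, which normally includes the signal peptide, is retained. Four substitutions (T27Y, L79T, N330Y and A386L) define the high-affinity "variant 2". The ACE2 fragment is fused at its C-terminus to the Fc region of human IgG1, and the record describes the product as a dimeric soluble protein. The feature table shows the ACE2 and IGHG1 coding fragments adjoining each other, consistent with this fusion. Short annotations such as a truncated HIV-1 LTR fragment, a ble fragment and lac elements appear to be incidental matches to backbone sequence rather than functional parts.

The construct comes from work on engineering ACE2 to optimise binding to the SARS-CoV-2 spike protein. It is suited to expressing the soluble ACE2-Fc fusion in cultured mammalian cells.
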