Features (pLannotate 1.2.2; 21 found; start..end, strand, type, name):
      1..380     +  enhancer       CMV enhancer: human cytomegalovirus immediate early enhancer
    381..584     +  promoter       CMV promoter: human cytomegalovirus (CMV) immediate early promoter
    580..613     +  LTR            5' LTR (truncated) (fragment): truncated 5' long terminal repeat (LTR) from HIV-1
    629..647     +  promoter       T7 promoter: promoter for bacteriophage T7 RNA polymerase
    673..2868    +  CDS            ACE2 (fragment): ACE2_HUMAN - Experimental evidence at protein level: Swiss-Prot protein existence level 1. [Isoform 2]: (Microbial infection) Non-functional as a receptor for human coronavirus SARS-CoV-2. From Homo sapiens (Human).
   2872..3552    +  CDS            IGHG1 (fragment): IGHG1_HUMAN - Experimental evidence at protein level: Swiss-Prot protein existence level 1. Constant region of immunoglobulin heavy chains. Immunoglobulins, also known as antibodies, are membrane-bound or secreted glycoproteins produced by B lymphocytes. In the recognition phase of humoral immunity, the membrane-bound immunoglobulins serve as receptors which, upon binding of a specific antigen, trigger the clonal expansion and differentiation of B lymphocytes into immunoglobulins- secreting plasma cells. Secreted immunoglobulins mediate the effector phase of humoral immunity, which results in
   3602..3826    +  polyA_signal   bGH poly(A) signal: bovine growth hormone polyadenylation signal
   3830..3851    +  promoter       SV40 promoter (fragment): SV40 enhancer and early promoter
   3872..4300    +  rep_origin     f1 ori (sequence partly withheld): f1 bacteriophage origin of replication; arrow indicates direction of (+) strand synthesis
   4314..4643    +  promoter       SV40 promoter: SV40 enhancer and early promoter
   4710..5501    +  CDS            neo: KKA2_KLEPN - Also known as kan, nptII. Experimental evidence at protein level: Swiss-Prot protein existence level 1. Resistance to kanamycin, neomycin, paromomycin, ribostamycin, butirosin and gentamicin B. From Klebsiella pneumoniae.
   5525..5683    +  CDS            ble (fragment): BLE_KLEPN - Experimental evidence at protein level: Swiss-Prot protein existence level 1. Binding protein with a strong affinity to the bleomycin family of antibiotics. Binds to CL990; an antimitotic-antibiotic compound. From Klebsiella pneumoniae.
   5678..5799    +  polyA_signal   SV40 poly(A) signal: SV40 polyadenylation signal
   5872..5888    -  protein_bind   lac operator: The lac repressor binds to the lac operator to inhibit transcription in E. coli. This inhibition can be relieved by adding lactose or isopropyl-β-D-thiogalactopyranoside (IPTG). lac repressor encoded by lacI
   5896..5926    -  promoter       lac promoter: promoter for the E. coli lac operon
   5941..5962    -  protein_bind   CAP binding site: CAP binding activates transcription in the presence of cAMP. E. coli catabolite activator protein
   5975..6067    -  CDS            lacI (fragment): lac repressor; lacI; The lac repressor binds to the lac operator to inhibit transcription in E. coli. This inhibition can be relieved by adding lactose or isopropyl-β-D-thiogalactopyranoside (IPTG).
   6250..6838    -  rep_origin     ori: high-copy-number ColE1/pMB1/pBR322/pUC origin of replication
   7009..7869    -  CDS            AmpR: β-lactamase; bla; confers resistance to ampicillin, carbenicillin, and related antibiotics
   7870..7974    -  promoter       AmpR promoter: bla
   8033..8085    -  misc_feature   bom (fragment): basis of mobility region from pBR322
>Addgene plasmid #154105 | pcDNA3-sACE2v2(732)-IgG1 | addgene full sequence | sequence record 304581 | Addgene NGS Result
GACATTGATTATTGACTAGTTATTAATAGTAATCAATTACGGGGTCATTAGTTCATAGCCCATATATGGA
GTTCCGCGTTACATAACTTACGGTAAATGGCCCGCCTGGCTGACCGCCCAACGACCCCCGCCCATTGACG
TCAATAATGACGTATGTTCCCATAGTAACGCCAATAGGGACTTTCCATTGACGTCAATGGGTGGAGTATT
TACGGTAAACTGCCCACTTGGCAGTACATCAAGTGTATCATATGCCAAGTACGCCCCCTATTGACGTCAA
TGACGGTAAATGGCCCGCCTGGCATTATGCCCAGTACATGACCTTATGGGACTTTCCTACTTGGCAGTAC
ATCTACGTATTAGTCATCGCTATTACCATGGTGATGCGGTTTTGGCAGTACATCAATGGGCGTGGATAGC
GGTTTGACTCACGGGGATTTCCAAGTCTCCACCCCATTGACGTCAATGGGAGTTTGTTTTGGCACCAAAA
TCAACGGGACTTTCCAAAATGTCGTAACAACTCCGCCCCATTGACGCAAATGGGCGGTAGGCGTGTACGG
TGGGAGGTCTATATAAGCAGAGCTCTCTGGCTAACTAGAGAACCCACTGCTTACTGGCTTATCGAAATTA
ATACGACTCACTATAGGGAGACCCAAGCTGGCTAGCGCCACCATGTCAAGCTCTTCCTGGCTCCTTCTCA
GCCTTGTTGCTGTAACTGCTGCTCAGTCCACCATTGAGGAACAGGCCAAGTACTTTTTGGACAAGTTTAA
CCACGAAGCCGAAGACCTGTTCTATCAAAGTTCACTTGCTTCTTGGAATTATAACACCAATATTACTGAA
GAGAATGTCCAAAACATGAATAATGCTGGGGACAAATGGTCTGCCTTTTTAAAGGAACAGTCCACAACTG
CCCAAATGTATCCACTACAAGAAATTCAGAATCTCACAGTCAAGCTTCAGCTGCAGGCTCTTCAGCAAAA
TGGGTCTTCAGTGCTCTCAGAAGACAAGAGCAAACGGTTGAACACAATTCTAAATACAATGAGCACCATC
TACAGTACTGGAAAAGTTTGTAACCCAGATAATCCACAAGAATGCTTATTACTTGAACCAGGTTTGAATG
AAATAATGGCAAACAGTTTAGACTACAATGAGAGGCTCTGGGCTTGGGAAAGCTGGAGATCTGAGGTCGG
CAAGCAGCTGAGGCCATTATATGAAGAGTATGTGGTCTTGAAAAATGAGATGGCAAGAGCAAATCATTAT
GAGGACTATGGGGATTATTGGAGAGGAGACTATGAAGTAAATGGGGTAGATGGCTATGACTACAGCCGCG
GCCAGTTGATTGAAGATGTGGAACATACCTTTGAAGAGATTAAACCATTATATGAACATCTTCATGCCTA
TGTGAGGGCAAAGTTGATGAATGCCTATCCTTCCTATATCAGTCCAATTGGATGCCTCCCTGCTCATTTG
CTTGGTGATATGTGGGGTAGATTTTGGACAAATCTGTACTCTTTGACAGTTCCCTTTGGACAGAAACCAA
ACATAGATGTTACTGATGCAATGGTGGACCAGGCCTGGGATGCACAGAGAATATTCAAGGAGGCCGAGAA
GTTCTTTGTATCTGTTGGTCTTCCTAATATGACTCAAGGATTCTGGGAATATTCCATGCTAACGGACCCA
GGAAATGTTCAGAAAGCAGTCTGCCATCCCACAGCTTGGGACCTGGGGAAGGGCGACTTCAGGATTCTTA
TGTGCACAAAGGTGACAATGGACGACTTCCTGACAGCTCATCATGAGATGGGGCATATCCAGTATGATAT
GGCATATCTTGCACAACCTTTTCTGCTAAGAAATGGAGCTAATGAAGGATTCCATGAAGCTGTTGGGGAA
ATCATGTCACTTTCTGCAGCCACACCTAAGCATTTAAAATCCATTGGTCTTCTGTCACCCGATTTTCAAG
AAGACAATGAAACAGAAATAAACTTCCTGCTCAAACAAGCACTCACGATTGTTGGGACTCTGCCATTTAC
TTACATGTTAGAGAAGTGGAGGTGGATGGTCTTTAAAGGGGAAATTCCCAAAGACCAGTGGATGAAAAAG
TGGTGGGAGATGAAGCGAGAGATAGTTGGGGTGGTGGAACCTGTGCCCCATGATGAAACATACTGTGACC
CCGCATCTCTGTTCCATGTTTCTAATGATTACTCATTCATTCGATATTACACAAGGACCCTTTACCAATT
CCAGTTTCAAGAAGCACTTTGTCAAGCAGCTAAACATGAAGGCCCTCTGCACAAATGTGACATCTCAAAC
TCTACAGAAGCTGGACAGAAACTGTTCAATATGCTGAGGCTTGGAAAATCAGAACCCTGGACCCTAGCAT
TGGAAAATGTTGTAGGAGCAAAGAACATGAATGTAAGGCCACTGCTCAACTACTTTGAGCCCTTATTTAC
CTGGCTGAAAGACCAGAACAAGAATTCTTTTGTGGGATGGAGTACCGACTGGAGTCCATATGCAGACCAA
AGCATCAAAGTGAGGATAAGCCTAAAATCAGCTCTTGGAGATAAAGCATATGAATGGAACGACAATGAAA
TGTACCTGTTCCGATCATCTGTTGCATATGCTATGAGGCAGTACTTTTTAAAAGTAAAAAATCAGATGAT
TCTTTTTGGGGAGGAGGATGTGCGAGTGGCTAATTTGAAACCAAGAATCTCCTTTAATTTCTTTGTCACT
GCACCTAAAAATGTGTCTGATATCATTCCTAGAACTGAAGTTGAAAAGGCCATCAGGATGTCCCGGAGCC
GTATCAATGATGCTTTCCGTCTGAATGACAACAGCCTAGAGTTTCTGGGGATACAGCCAACACTTGGATC
CGACAAAACTCACACATGCCCACCGTGCCCAGCACCTGAACTCCTGGGGGGACCGTCAGTCTTCCTCTTC
CCCCCAAAACCCAAGGACACCCTCATGATCTCCCGGACCCCTGAGGTCACATGCGTGGTGGTGGACGTGA
GCCACGAAGACCCTGAGGTCAAGTTCAACTGGTACGTGGACGGCGTGGAGGTGCATAATGCCAAGACAAA
GCCGCGGGAGGAGCAGTACAACAGCACGTACCGTGTGGTCAGCGTCCTCACCGTCCTGCACCAGGACTGG
CTGAATGGCAAGGAGTACAAGTGCAAGGTCTCCAACAAAGCCCTCCCAGCCCCCATCGAGAAAACCATCT
CCAAAGCCAAAGGGCAGCCCCGAGAACCACAGGTGTACACCCTGCCCCCATCCCGGGAGGAGATGACCAA
GAACCAGGTCAGCCTGACCTGCCTGGTCAAAGGCTTCTATCCCAGCGACATCGCCGTGGAGTGGGAGAGC
AATGGGCAGCCGGAGAACAACTACAAGACCACGCCTCCCGTGCTGGACTCCGACGGCTCCTTCTTCCTCT
ACAGCAAGCTCACCGTGGACAAGAGCAGGTGGCAGCAGGGGAACGTCTTCTCATGCTCCGTGATGCACGA
GGCTCTGCACAACCACTACACGCAGAAGAGCCTCTCCCTGTCTCCGGGTAAATGATAACTCGAGTCTAGA
GGGCCCGTTTAAACCCGCTGATCAGCCTCGACTGTGCCTTCTAGTTGCCAGCCATCTGTTGTTTGCCCCT
CCCCCGTGCCTTCCTTGACCCTGGAAGGTGCCACTCCCACTGTCCTTTCCTAATAAAATGAGGAAATTGC
ATCGCATTGTCTGAGTAGGTGTCATTCTATTCTGGGGGGTGGGGTGGGGCAGGACAGCAAGGGGGAGGAT
TGGGAAGACAATAGCAGGCATGCTGGGGATGCGGTGGGCTCTATGGCTTCTGAGGCGGAAAGAACCAGCT
GGGGCTCTAGGGGGTATCCCC
[124 nt withheld, positions 3872-3995]
C
[91 nt withheld, positions 3997-4087]
A
[49 nt withheld, positions 4089-4137]
CCTTTGACGTTGGAGTCCACGTTCTTT
[37 nt withheld, positions 4165-4201]
ACCCTATCTCGGTCTATTCTTTTGATTTATAAGGGATTTTGCCGATTTCGGCCTATTGGTTAAAAAATGA
GCTGATTTAACAAAAATTTAACGCGAATTAATTCTGTGGAATGTGTGTCAGTTAGGGTGTGGAAAGTCCC
CAGGCTCCCCAGCAGGCAGAAGTATGCAAAGCATGCATCTCAATTAGTCAGCAACCAGGTGTGGAAAGTC
CCCAGGCTCCCCAGCAGGCAGAAGTATGCAAAGCATGCATCTCAATTAGTCAGCAACCATAGTCCCGCCC
CTAACTCCGCCCATCCCGCCCCTAACTCCGCCCAGTTCCGCCCATTCTCCGCCCCATGGCTGACTAATTT
TTTTTATTTATGCAGAGGCCGAGGCCGCCTCTGCCTCTGAGCTATTCCAGAAGTAGTGAGGAGGCTTTTT
TGGAGGCCTAGGCTTTTGCAAAAAGCTCCCGGGAGCTTGTATATCCATTTTCGGATCTGATCAAGAGACA
GGATGAGGATCGTTTCGCATGATTGAACAAGATGGATTGCACGCAGGTTCTCCGGCCGCTTGGGTGGAGA
GGCTATTCGGCTATGACTGGGCACAACAGACAATCGGCTGCTCTGATGCCGCCGTGTTCCGGCTGTCAGC
GCAGGGGCGCCCGGTTCTTTTTGTCAAGACCGACCTGTCCGGTGCCCTGAATGAACTGCAGGACGAGGCA
GCGCGGCTATCGTGGCTGGCCACGACGGGCGTTCCTTGCGCAGCTGTGCTCGACGTTGTCACTGAAGCGG
GAAGGGACTGGCTGCTATTGGGCGAAGTGCCGGGGCAGGATCTCCTGTCATCTCACCTTGCTCCTGCCGA
GAAAGTATCCATCATGGCTGATGCAATGCGGCGGCTGCATACGCTTGATCCGGCTACCTGCCCATTCGAC
CACCAAGCGAAACATCGCATCGAGCGAGCACGTACTCGGATGGAAGCCGGTCTTGTCGATCAGGATGATC
TGGACGAAGAGCATCAGGGGCTCGCGCCAGCCGAACTGTTCGCCAGGCTCAAGGCGCGCATGCCCGACGG
CGAGGATCTCGTCGTGACCCATGGCGATGCCTGCTTGCCGAATATCATGGTGGAAAATGGCCGCTTTTCT
GGATTCATCGACTGTGGCCGGCTGGGTGTGGCGGACCGCTATCAGGACATAGCGTTGGCTACCCGTGATA
TTGCTGAAGAGCTTGGCGGCGAATGGGCTGACCGCTTCCTCGTGCTTTACGGTATCGCCGCTCCCGATTC
GCAGCGCATCGCCTTCTATCGCCTTCTTGACGAGTTCTTCTGAGCGGGACTCTGGGGTTCGAAATGACCG
ACCAAGCGACGCCCAACCTGCCATCACGAGATTTCGATTCCACCGCCGCCTTCTATGAAAGGTTGGGCTT
CGGAATCGTTTTCCGGGACGCCGGCTGGATGATCCTCCAGCGCGGGGATCTCATGCTGGAGTTCTTCGCC
CACCCCAACTTGTTTATTGCAGCTTATAATGGTTACAAATAAAGCAATAGCATCACAAATTTCACAAATA
AAGCATTTTTTTCACTGCATTCTAGTTGTGGTTTGTCCAAACTCATCAATGTATCTTATCATGTCTGTAT
ACCGTCGACCTCTAGCTAGAGCTTGGCGTAATCATGGTCATAGCTGTTTCCTGTGTGAAATTGTTATCCG
CTCACAATTCCACACAACATACGAGCCGGAAGCATAAAGTGTAAAGCCTGGGGTGCCTAATGAGTGAGCT
AACTCACATTAATTGCGTTGCGCTCACTGCCCGCTTTCCAGTCGGGAAACCTGTCGTGCCAGCTGCATTA
ATGAATCGGCCAACGCGCGGGGAGAGGCGGTTTGCGTATTGGGCGCTCTTCCGCTTCCTCGCTCACTGAC
TCGCTGCGCTCGGTCGTTCGGCTGCGGCGAGCGGTATCAGCTCACTCAAAGGCGGTAATACGGTTATCCA
CAGAATCAGGGGATAACGCAGGAAAGAACATGTGAGCAAAAGGCCAGCAAAAGGCCAGGAACCGTAAAAA
GGCCGCGTTGCTGGCGTTTTTCCATAGGCTCCGCCCCCCTGACGAGCATCACAAAAATCGACGCTCAAGT
CAGAGGTGGCGAAACCCGACAGGACTATAAAGATACCAGGCGTTTCCCCCTGGAAGCTCCCTCGTGCGCT
CTCCTGTTCCGACCCTGCCGCTTACCGGATACCTGTCCGCCTTTCTCCCTTCGGGAAGCGTGGCGCTTTC
TCATAGCTCACGCTGTAGGTATCTCAGTTCGGTGTAGGTCGTTCGCTCCAAGCTGGGCTGTGTGCACGAA
CCCCCCGTTCAGCCCGACCGCTGCGCCTTATCCGGTAACTATCGTCTTGAGTCCAACCCGGTAAGACACG
ACTTATCGCCACTGGCAGCAGCCACTGGTAACAGGATTAGCAGAGCGAGGTATGTAGGCGGTGCTACAGA
GTTCTTGAAGTGGTGGCCTAACTACGGCTACACTAGAAGAACAGTATTTGGTATCTGCGCTCTGCTGAAG
CCAGTTACCTTCGGAAAAAGAGTTGGTAGCTCTTGATCCGGCAAACAAACCACCGCTGGTAGCGGTGGTT
TTTTTGTTTGCAAGCAGCAGATTACGCGCAGAAAAAAAGGATCTCAAGAAGATCCTTTGATCTTTTCTAC
GGGGTCTGACGCTCAGTGGAACGAAAACTCACGTTAAGGGATTTTGGTCATGAGATTATCAAAAAGGATC
TTCACCTAGATCCTTTTAAATTAAAAATGAAGTTTTAAATCAATCTAAAGTATATATGAGTAAACTTGGT
CTGACAGTTACCAATGCTTAATCAGTGAGGCACCTATCTCAGCGATCTGTCTATTTCGTTCATCCATAGT
TGCCTGACTCCCCGTCGTGTAGATAACTACGATACGGGAGGGCTTACCATCTGGCCCCAGTGCTGCAATG
ATACCGCGAGACCCACGCTCACCGGCTCCAGATTTATCAGCAATAAACCAGCCAGCCGGAAGGGCCGAGC
GCAGAAGTGGTCCTGCAACTTTATCCGCCTCCATCCAGTCTATTAATTGTTGCCGGGAAGCTAGAGTAAG
TAGTTCGCCAGTTAATAGTTTGCGCAACGTTGTTGCCATTGCTACAGGCATCGTGGTGTCACGCTCGTCG
TTTGGTATGGCTTCATTCAGCTCCGGTTCCCAACGATCAAGGCGAGTTACATGATCCCCCATGTTGTGCA
AAAAAGCGGTTAGCTCCTTCGGTCCTCCGATCGTTGTCAGAAGTAAGTTGGCCGCAGTGTTATCACTCAT
GGTTATGGCAGCACTGCATAATTCTCTTACTGTCATGCCATCCGTAAGATGCTTTTCTGTGACTGGTGAG
TACTCAACCAAGTCATTCTGAGAATAGTGTATGCGGCGACCGAGTTGCTCTTGCCCGGCGTCAATACGGG
ATAATACCGCGCCACATAGCAGAACTTTAAAAGTGCTCATCATTGGAAAACGTTCTTCGGGGCGAAAACT
CTCAAGGATCTTACCGCTGTTGAGATCCAGTTCGATGTAACCCACTCGTGCACCCAACTGATCTTCAGCA
TCTTTTACTTTCACCAGCGTTTCTGGGTGAGCAAAAACAGGAAGGCAAAATGCCGCAAAAAAGGGAATAA
GGGCGACACGGAAATGTTGAATACTCATACTCTTCCTTTTTCAATATTATTGAAGCATTTATCAGGGTTA
TTGTCTCATGAGCGGATACATATTTGAATGTATTTAGAAAAATAAACAAATAGGGGTTCCGCGCACATTT
CCCCGAAAAGTGCCACCTGACGTCGACGGATCGGGAGATCTCCCGATCCCCTATGGTGCACTCTCAGTAC
AATCTGCTCTGATGCCGCATAGTTAAGCCAGTATCTGCTCCCTGCTTGTGTGTTGGAGGTCGCTGAGTAG
TGCGCGAGCAAAATTTAAGCTACAACAAGGCAAGGCTTGACCGACAATTGCATGAAGAATCTGCTTAGGG
TTAGGCGTTTTGCGCTGCTTCGCGATGTACGGGCCAGATATACGCGTT
